Addgene plasmid #86484: pCAM44
Purpose: Expresses cbbL-mRFP1
Depositing lab: Pamela Silver. Depositing organization: Harvard Medical School. Publication: A distributed cell division counter reveals growth dynamics in the gut microbiota. Myhrvold C, Kotula JW, Hicks WM, Conway NJ, Silver PA. Nat Commun. 2015 Nov 30;6:10039. doi: 10.1038/ncomms10039. PubMed 26615910.
Backbone
  Vector backbone: pWW307
  Modifications to backbone: constitutive mRFP1 on the backbone is fused to the C terminus of cbbL
  Vector type: Bacterial Expression
Growth in bacteria
  Bacterial resistance: Ampicillin, 100 μg/mL
  Growth temperature: 37°C
  Growth strain: DH5alpha
  Copy number: Unknown
Gene/Insert
  Gene/Insert name: cbbL-mRFP1
  Promoter: pBAD
  Tag / fusion protein: mRFP1 (C terminal on insert)
  Cloning method: Gibson Cloning
  Sequencing primers: 5′ pBAD Forward from Eton Bio; 3′ pBAD Reverse from Eton Bio
Terms and licenses: Academic/Nonprofit Terms; Industry Terms: Not Available to Industry
How to cite: pCAM44 was a gift from Pamela Silver (Addgene plasmid # 86484 ; http://n2t.net/addgene:86484 ; RRID:Addgene_86484)
