[The description below was written by a language model from this plasmid's Addgene catalogue record and pLannotate feature annotations shown in this document.]
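Description:
pCAM44 is a bacterial expression plasmid of about 5.9 kb, built by Gibson cloning on the pWW307 backbone, that produces a fluorescent fusion of cbbL to mRFP1 under arabinose control. It is propagated in E. coli using a ColE1/pUC-type origin of replication and is selected with ampicillin through the bla (AmpR) gene and its native promoter. The catalogue lists the copy number as unknown, although the annotated origin is of the high-copy family.

The expression cassette starts with the araBAD (pBAD) promoter. The araC regulator gene is carried on the opposite strand, as in standard pBAD systems, where AraC represses the promoter without L-arabinose and activates it when the sugar is present. Downstream lies the cbbL coding sequence, annotated as the RuBisCO large subunit of Halothiobacillus neapolitanus, a protein that directs the enzyme into alpha-carboxysomes. It is followed directly by mRFP1, a monomeric red fluorescent derivative of DsRed, so the reporter sits at the C terminus of cbbL. According to the record, this mRFP1 was a constitutively expressed gene on the parent backbone and was repurposed by fusing cbbL in front of it. The rrnB T1 and T7Te terminators close the transcription unit. A short tag fragment, a 5S rRNA segment and a second rrnB T1 terminator further downstream look like leftover pBAD-type vector sequence rather than functional payload.

The stated purpose is simply expression of cbbL-mRFP1. The associated publication concerns a distributed cell division counter for following growth dynamics in the gut microbiota, but the record does not spell out how this fusion functions in that system.
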