Features (pLannotate 1.2.2; 13 found; start..end, strand, type, name):
      5..289     +  promoter       araBAD promoter: araBAD; promoter of the L-arabinose operon of E. coli; the araC regulatory gene is transcribed in the opposite direction (Guzman et al., 1995)
    315..1733    +  CDS            cbbL: RBL1_HALNC - Experimental evidence at protein level: Swiss-Prot protein existence level 1. Alpha-carboxysomes are able to assemble in the absence of RuBisCO, unlike beta-carboxysomes. The RuBisCO large subunit is required for enzyme integration into carboxysomes; replacing it with the carboxysomally targeted gene (Tcr_0838, AC Q31HD9) of H.crungenus places RuBisCO in the carboxysome, while the non-carboxysomal large subunit of H.crungenus (Tcr_0427, AC Q31IK0) is not incorporated in the carboxysome. From Halothiobacillus neapolitanus (strain ATCC 23641 / c2) (Thiobacillus neapolitanus).
   1734..2408    +  CDS            mRFP1: monomeric derivative of DsRed (Campbell et al., 2002)
   2426..2497    +  terminator     rrnB T1 terminator: transcription terminator T1 from the E. coli rrnB gene
   2513..2540    +  terminator     T7Te terminator: phage T7 early transcription terminator
   2626..2643    +  CDS            capTEV™ (fragment): composite tag for in vivo biotinylation, TEV protease cleavage, and 6xHis tagging
   2750..2865    +  ncRNA          5S rRNA: Accession: RF00001 - 5S ribosomal RNA
   2869..2915    +  terminator     rrnB T1 terminator: transcription terminator T1 from the E. coli rrnB gene
   3128..3716    -  rep_origin     ori: high-copy-number ColE1/pMB1/pBR322/pUC origin of replication
   3887..4747    -  CDS            AmpR: β-lactamase; bla; confers resistance to ampicillin, carbenicillin, and related antibiotics
   4748..4852    -  promoter       AmpR promoter: bla
   4942..4985    -  terminator     bacterial terminator: putative bacterial transcription terminator
   5044..5922    -  CDS            araC: L-arabinose regulatory protein; araC
>Addgene plasmid #86484 | pCAM44 | addgene full sequence | sequence record 173212 | Addgene NGS Result
AGAGAAGAAACCAATTGTCCATATTGCATCAGACATTGCCGTCACTGCGTCTTTTACTGGCTCTTCTCGC
TAACCAAACCGGTAACCCCGCTTATTAAAAGCATTCTGTAACAAAGCGGGACCAAAGCCATGACAAAAAC
GCGTAACAAAAGTGTCTATAATCACGGCAGAAAAGTCCACATTGATTATTTGCACGGCGTCACACTTTGC
TATGCCATAGCATTTTTATCCATAAGATTAGCGGATCTTACCTGACGCTTTTTATCGCAACTCTCTACTG
TTTCTCCATACCCGCTAGCAAAGAGGAGAAAAGAATGGCAGTTAAAAAGTATAGTGCTGGTGTAAAAGAA
TACCGGCAGACCTATTGGATGCCGGAATACACACCGTTGGATTCCGACATCCTTGCATGCTTCAAAATCA
CCCCACAACCGGGTGTTGATCGCGAAGAAGCCGCAGCCGCGGTTGCAGCAGAATCTTCAACCGGCACATG
GACCACCGTGTGGACCGATTTGCTGACCGACATGGACTACTACAAAGGCCGTGCCTATCGCATTGAAGAC
GTACCCGGTGACGATGCGGCATTCTATGCCTTTATCGCCTACCCAATCGACCTGTTCGAAGAAGGGTCAG
TTGTTAACGTGTTTACCTCACTGGTTGGTAACGTGTTCGGCTTCAAAGCGGTACGCGGCCTGCGTCTGGA
AGATGTTCGCTTCCCACTCGCCTACGTTAAAACCTGTGGCGGCCCACCGCACGGTATTCAAGTCGAACGC
GACAAGATGAACAAATATGGTCGCCCACTGTTGGGTTGCACCATCAAGCCAAAACTTGGTTTGTCTGCGA
AAAACTACGGCCGTGCCGTATACGAGTGCCTCCGTGGCGGCCTCGACTTCACTAAAGATGATGAAAACAT
CAATTCTCAGCCGTTCATGCGCTGGCGCGATCGCTTCTTGTTCGTACAAGACGCGACCGAAACTGCTGAA
GCCCAAACCGGCGAACGCAAAGGCCATTACCTCAACGTAACGGCGCCAACTCCTGAAGAAATGTACAAGC
GCGCAGAATTCGACAAAGAAATTGGCGCGCCAATCATTATGCACGACTACATCACCGGTGGCTTCACGGC
CAACACTGGCTTGGCCAAGTGGTGTCAAGACAACGGCGTACTGCTGCACATCCACCGTGCGATGCATGCG
GTTATCGACCGTAACCCGAACCACGGTATTCACTTCCGTGTTCTGACCAAGATTCTGCGTTTGTCGGGTG
GCGATCACCTGCACACCGGTACCGTTGTCGGCAAACTGGAAGGCGACCGTGCCTCTACTCTGGGCTGGAT
TGATTTGCTCCGCGAATCGTTTATCCCTGAAGATCGCTCGCGCGGTATCTTCTTCGATCAAGACTGGGGT
TCAATGCCAGGCGTATTCGCTGTGGCCTCTGGTGGTATTCACGTATGGCACATGCCTGCGCTGGTTAACA
TCTTTGGTGACGACTCTGTCCTCCAATTCGGTGGCGGTACGCTGGGTCATCCATGGGGCAACGCTGCCGG
TGCTGCTGCCAACCGTGTTGCTCTGGAAGCCTGCGTAGAAGCGCGTAACCAAGGCCGCGATATCGAAAAA
GAAGGCAAAGAAATTCTGACTGCTGCTGCACAGCACAGCCCAGAACTGAAGATTGCCATGGAAACTTGGA
AAGAGATCAAATTCGAATTTGACACTGTCGACAAACTCGACACTCAAAATCGTGCGAGTAGCGAAGACGT
TATCAAAGAGTTCATGCGTTTCAAAGTTCGTATGGAAGGTTCCGTTAACGGTCACGAGTTCGAAATCGAA
GGTGAAGGTGAAGGTCGTCCGTACGAAGGTACCCAGACCGCTAAACTGAAAGTTACCAAAGGTGGTCCGC
TGCCGTTCGCTTGGGACATCCTGTCCCCGCAGTTCCAGTACGGTTCCAAAGCTTACGTTAAACACCCGGC
TGACATCCCGGACTACCTGAAACTGTCCTTCCCGGAAGGTTTCAAATGGGAACGTGTTATGAACTTCGAA
GACGGTGGTGTTGTTACCGTTACCCAGGACTCCTCCCTGCAAGACGGTGAGTTCATCTACAAAGTTAAAC
TGCGTGGTACCAACTTCCCGTCCGACGGTCCGGTTATGCAGAAAAAAACCATGGGTTGGGAAGCTTCCAC
CGAACGTATGTACCCGGAAGACGGTGCTCTGAAAGGTGAAATCAAAATGCGTCTGAAACTGAAAGACGGT
GGTCACTACGACGCTGAAGTTAAAACCACCTACATGGCTAAAAAACCGGTTCAGCTGCCGGGTGCTTACA
AAACCGACATCAAACTGGACATCACCTCCCACAACGAAGACTACACCATCGTTGAACAGTACGAACGTGC
TGAAGGTCGTCACTCCACCGGTGCTTAATAAGGATCTCCAGGCATCAAATAAAACGAAAGGCTCAGTCGA
AAGACTGGGCCTTTCGTTTTATCTGTTGTTTGTCGGTGAACGCTCTCTACTAGAGTCACACTGGCTCACC
TTCGGGTGGGCCTTTCTGCGTTTATAGGATCCTAACTCGAGTAATGAGAAGCTTGGGCCCGAACAAAAAC
TCATCTCAGAAGAGGATCTGAATAGCGCCGTCGACCATCATCATCATCATCATTGAGTTTAAACGGTCTC
CAGCTTGGCTGTTTTGGCGGATGAGAGAAGATTTTCAGCCTGATACAGATTAAATCAGAACGCAGAAGCG
GTCTGATAAAACAGAATTTGCCTGGCGGCAGTAGCGCGGTGGTCCCACCTGACCCCATGCCGAACTCAGA
AGTGAAACGCCGTAGCGCCGATGGTAGTGTGGGGTCTCCCCATGCGAGAGTAGGGAACTGCCAGGCATCA
AATAAAACGAAAGGCTCAGTCGAAAGACTGGGCCTTTCGTTTTATCTGTTGTTTGTCGGTGAACTAATTT
CTAGACTGCAGGCTTCCTCGCTCACTGACTCGCTGCGCTCGGTCGTTCGGCTGCGGCGAGCGGTATCAGC
TCACTCAAAGGCGGTAATACGGTTATCCACAGAATCAGGGGATAACGCAGGAAAGAACATGTGAGCAAAA
GGCCAGCAAAAGGCCAGGAACCGTAAAAAGGCCGCGTTGCTGGCGTTTTTCCACAGGCTCCGCCCCCCTG
ACGAGCATCACAAAAATCGACGCTCAAGTCAGAGGTGGCGAAACCCGACAGGACTATAAAGATACCAGGC
GTTTCCCCCTGGAAGCTCCCTCGTGCGCTCTCCTGTTCCGACCCTGCCGCTTACCGGATACCTGTCCGCC
TTTCTCCCTTCGGGAAGCGTGGCGCTTTCTCATAGCTCACGCTGTAGGTATCTCAGTTCGGTGTAGGTCG
TTCGCTCCAAGCTGGGCTGTGTGCACGAACCCCCCGTTCAGCCCGACCGCTGCGCCTTATCCGGTAACTA
TCGTCTTGAGTCCAACCCGGTAAGACACGACTTATCGCCACTGGCAGCAGCCACTGGTAACAGGATTAGC
AGAGCGAGGTATGTAGGCGGTGCTACAGAGTTCTTGAAGTGGTGGCCTAACTACGGCTACACTAGAAGAA
CAGTATTTGGTATCTGCGCTCTGCTGAAGCCAGTTACCTTCGGAAAAAGAGTTGGTAGCTCTTGATCCGG
CAAACAAACCACCGCTGGTAGCGGTGGTTTTTTTGTTTGCAAGCAGCAGATTACGCGCAGAAAAAAAGGA
TCTCAAGAAGATCCTTTGATCTTTTCTACGGGGTCTGACGCTCAGTGGAACGAAAACTCACGTTAAGGGA
TTTTGGTCATGAGATTATCAAAAAGGATCTTCACCTAGATCCTTTTAAATTAAAAATGAAGTTTTAAATC
AATCTAAAGTATATATGAGTAAACTTGGTCTGACAGTTACCAATGCTTAATCAGTGAGGCACCTATCTCA
GCGATCTGTCTATTTCGTTCATCCATAGTTGCCTGACTCCCCGTCGTGTAGATAACTACGATACGGGAGG
GCTTACCATCTGGCCCCAGTGCTGCAATGATACCGCGAGACCCACGCTCACCGGCTCCAGATTTATCAGC
AATAAACCAGCCAGCCGGAAGGGCCGAGCGCAGAAGTGGTCCTGCAACTTTATCCGCCTCCATCCAGTCT
ATTAATTGTTGCCGGGAAGCTAGAGTAAGTAGTTCGCCAGTTAATAGTTTGCGCAACGTTGTTGCCATTG
CTACAGGCATCGTGGTGTCACGCTCGTCGTTTGGTATGGCTTCATTCAGCTCCGGTTCCCAACGATCAAG
GCGAGTTACATGATCCCCCATGTTGTGCAAAAAAGCGGTTAGCTCCTTCGGTCCTCCGATCGTTGTCAGA
AGTAAGTTGGCCGCAGTGTTATCACTCATGGTTATGGCAGCACTGCATAATTCTCTTACTGTCATGCCAT
CCGTAAGATGCTTTTCTGTGACTGGTGAGTACTCAACCAAGTCATTCTGAGAATAGTGTATGCGGCGACC
GAGTTGCTCTTGCCCGGCGTCAATACGGGATAATACCGCGCCACATAGCAGAACTTTAAAAGTGCTCATC
ATTGGAAAACGTTCTTCGGGGCGAAAACTCTCAAGGATCTTACCGCTGTTGAGATCCAGTTCGATGTAAC
CCACTCGTGCACCCAACTGATCTTCAGCATCTTTTACTTTCACCAGCGTTTCTGGGTGAGCAAAAACAGG
AAGGCAAAATGCCGCAAAAAAGGGAATAAGGGCGACACGGAAATGTTGAATACTCATACTCTTCCTTTTT
CAATATTATTGAAGCATTTATCAGGGTTATTGTCTCATGAGCGGATACATATTTGAATGTATTTAGAAAA
ATAAACAAATAGGGGTTCCGCGCACATTTCCCCGAAAAGTGCCACCTGACGTCTAAGAAACCATTATTAT
CATGACATTAACCTATAAAAATAGGCGTATCACGAGGCAGAATTTCAGATAAAAAAAATCCTTAGCTTTC
GCTAAGGATGATTTCTGGAATTCACTAGTCTATGCTACTCCATCGAGCCGTCAATTGTCTGATTCGTTAC
CAATTATGACAACTTGACGGCTACATCATTCACTTTTTCTTCACAACCGGCACGGAACTCGCTCGGGCTG
GCCCCGGTGCATTTTTTAAATACCCGCGAGAAATAGAGTTGATCGTCAAAACCAACATTGCGACCGACGG
TGGCGATAGGCATCCGGGTGGTGCTCAAAAGCAGCTTCGCCTGGCTGATACGTTGGTCCTCGCGCCAGCT
TAAGACGCTAATCCCTAACTGCTGGCGGAAAAGACGTGACAGACGCGACGGCGACAAGCAAACATGCTGT
GCGACGCTGGCGATATCAAAATTGCTGTCTGCCAGGTGATCGCTGATGTACTGACAAGCCTCGCGTACCC
GATTATCCATCGGTGGATGGAGCGACTCGTTAATCGCTTCCATGCGCCGCAGCAACAATTGCTCAAGCAG
ATTTATCGCCAGCAGCTCCGAATAGCGCCCTTCCCCTTGCCCGGCGTTAATGATTTGCCCAAACAGGTCG
CTGAAATGCGGCTGGTGCGCTTCATCCGGGCGAAAGAACCCCGTATTGGCAAATATTGACGGCCAGTTAA
GCCATTCATGCCAGTAGGCGCGCGGACGAAAGTAAACCCACTGGTGATACCATTCGCGAGCCTCCGGATG
ACGACCGTAGTGATGAATCTCTCCTGGCGGGAACAGCAAAATATCACCCGGTCGGCAAACAAATTCTCGT
CCCTGATTTTTCACCACCCCCTGACCGCGAATGGTGAGATTGAGAATATAACCTTTCATTCCCAGCGGTC
GGTCGATAAAAAAATCGAGATAACCGTTGGCCTCAATCGGCGTTAAACCCGCCACCAGATGGGCATTAAA
CGAGTATCCCGGCAGCAGGGGATCATTTTGCGCTTCAGCCATACTTTTCATACTCCCGCCATTC
